>Addgene plasmid #110591 | pBTK229 | addgene full sequence | sequence record 233535 | Addgene NGS Result
GGTTAATTGGTTGTAACACGCGGCCGCTCGGTATACATATGAGACCGACTACGGTTATCCACAGAATCAG
GGGATAACGCAGGAAAGAACATGTGAGCAAAAGGCCAGCAAAAGGCCAGGAACCGTAAAAAGGCCGCGTT
GCTGGCGTTTTTCCATAGGCTCCGCCCCCCTGACGAGCATCACAAAAATCGACGCTCAAGTCAGAGGTGG
CGAAACCCGACAGGACTATAAAGATACCAGGCGTTTCCCCCTGGAAGCTCCCTCGTGCGCTCTCCTGTTC
CGACCCTGCCGCTTACCGGATACCTGTCCGCCTTTCTCCCTTCGGGAAGCGTGGCGCTTTCTCATAGCTC
ACGCTGTAGGTATCTCAGTTCGGTGTAGGTCGTTCGCTCCAAGCTGGGCTGTGTGCACGAACCCCCCGTT
CAGCCCGACCGCTGCGCCTTATCCGGTAACTATCGTCTTGAGTCCAACCCGGTAAGACACGACTTATCGC
CACTGGCAGCAGCCACTGGTAACAGGATTAGCAGAGCGAGGTATGTAGGCGGTGCTACAGAGTTCTTGAA
GTGGTGGCCTAACTACGGCTACACTAGAAGAACAGTATTTGGTATCTGCGCTCTGCTGAAGCCAGTTACC
TTCGGAAAAAGAGTTGGTAGCTCTTGATCCGGCAAACAAACCACCGCTGGTAGCGGTGGTTTTTTTGTTT
GCAAGCAGCAGATTACGCGCAGAAAAAAAGGATCTCAAGAAGATCCTTTGATCTTTTCTACGGGGTCTGA
CGCTCAGTGGAACGAAAACTCACGTTAAGGGATTTTGGTCATGATTGATCGGGCACGTAAGAGGTTCCAA
CTTTCACCATAATGAAATAAGATCACTACCGGGCGTATTTTTTGAGTTATCGAGATTTTCAGGAGCTAAG
GAAGCTAAAATGGAGAAAAAAATCACTGGATATACCACCGTTGATATATCCCAATGGCATCGTAAAGAAC
ATTTTGAGGCATTTCAGTCAGTTGCTCAATGTACCTATAACCAGACCGTTCAGCTGGATATTACGGCCTT
TTTAAAGACCGTAAAGAAAAATAAGCACAAGTTTTATCCGGCCTTTATTCACATTCTTGCCCGCCTGATG
AATGCTCATCCGGAATTTCGTATGGCAATGAAAGACGGTGAGCTGGTGATATGGGATAGTGTTCACCCTT
GTTACACCGTTTTCCATGAGCAAACTGAAACGTTTTCATCGCTCTGGAGTGAATACCACGACGATTTCCG
GCAGTTTCTACACATATATTCGCAAGATGTGGCGTGTTACGGTGAAAACCTGGCCTATTTCCCTAAAGGG
TTTATTGAGAATATGTTTTTCGTTTCAGCCAATCCCTGGGTGAGTTTCACCAGTTTTGATTTAAACGTGG
CCAATATGGACAACTTCTTCGCCCCCGTTTTCACCATGGGCAAATATTATACGCAAGGCGACAAGGTGCT
GATGCCGCTGGCGATTCAGGTTCATCATGCCGTTTGTGATGGCTTCCATGTCGGCAGAATGCTTAATGAA
TTACAACAGTACTGCGATGAGTGGCAGGGCGGGGCGTAATTTGATATCGAGCTCGCTTGGACTCCTGTTG
ATAGATCCAGTAATGACCTCAGAACTCCATCTGGATTTGTTCAGAACGCTCGGTTGCCGCCGGGCGTTTT
TTATTGGTCTGGTCTCAGGATCTGATCCTTCAACTCAGCAAAAGTTCGATTTATTCAACAAAGCCACGTT
GTGTCTCAAAATCTCTGATGTTACATTGCACAAGATAAAAATATATCATCATGAACAATAAAACTGTCTG
CTTACATAAACAGTAATACAAGGGGTGTTATGAGCCATATTCAACGGGAAACGTCTTGCTCCAGGCCGCG
ATTAAATTCCAACATGGATGCTGATTTATATGGGTATAAATGGGCTCGCGATAATGTCGGGCAATCAGGT
GCGACAATCTATCGATTGTATGGGAAGCCCGATGCGCCAGAGTTGTTTCTGAAACATGGCAAAGGTAGCG
TTGCCAATGATGTTACAGATGAGATGGTCAGACTAAACTGGCTGACGGAATTTATGCCTCTTCCGACCAT
CAAGCATTTTATCCGTACTCCTGATGATGCATGGTTACTCACCACTGCGATCCCCGGGAAAACAGCATTC
CAGGTATTAGAAGAATATCCTGATTCAGGTGAAAATATTGTTGATGCGCTGGCAGTGTTCCTGCGCCGGT
TGCATTCGATTCCTGTTTGTAATTGTCCTTTTAACAGCGATCGCGTATTTCGCCTCGCTCAGGCGCAATC
ACGAATGAATAACGGTTTGGTTGATGCGAGTGATTTTGATGACGAGCGTAATGGCTGGCCTGTTGAACAA
GTCTGGAAAGAAATGCATAAGCTTTTGCCATTCTCACCGGATTCAGTCGTCACTCATGGTGATTTCTCAC
TTGATAACCTTATTTTTGACGAGGGGAAATTAATAGGTTGTATTGATGTTGGACGAGTCGGAATCGCAGA
CCGATACCAGGATCTTGCCATCCTATGGAACTGCCTCGGTGAGTTTTCTCCTTCATTACAGAAACGGCTT
TTTCAAAAATATGGTATTGATAATCCTGATATGAATAAATTGCAGTTTCATTTGATGCTCGATGAGTTTT
TCTAATCAGAATT
Features (pLannotate 1.2.2; 5 found; start..end, strand, type, name):
    150..738     -  rep_origin     ori: high-copy-number ColE1/pMB1/pBR322/pUC origin of replication
    822..919     +  promoter       cat promoter: promoter of the E. coli cat gene encoding chloramphenicol acetyltransferase
    920..1576    +  CDS            cat: CAT_ECOLX - Experimental evidence at protein level: Swiss-Prot protein existence level 1. This enzyme is an effector of chloramphenicol resistance in bacteria. From Escherichia coli. This protein is used as a marker in many commonly used cloning vectors, such as pACYC184.
   1650..1684    +  terminator     lambda t0 terminator: minimal transcription terminator from phage lambda (Scholtissek and Grosse, 1987)
   1850..2665    +  CDS            KanR: aminoglycoside phosphotransferase; aph(3')-Ia; confers resistance to kanamycin in bacteria or G418 (Geneticin®) in eukaryotes
