[The description below was written by a language model from this plasmid's Addgene catalogue record and pLannotate feature annotations shown in this document.]
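Description:
pBTK229 is a small (about 2.7 kb) part plasmid from the Bee Microbiome Toolkit (BTK), a synthetic-biology collection for modular Golden Gate assembly of broad-host-range plasmids. It is maintained in E. coli on a high-copy ColE1/pMB1-type origin of replication and selected with chloramphenicol. That resistance is provided by a cat gene (chloramphenicol acetyltransferase) driven by its native cat promoter and followed by the minimal lambda t0 transcription terminator. These backbone elements serve only to store and propagate the part and are not intended to be carried into the final assembled construct.

The payload is a kanamycin resistance coding sequence, annotated as aph(3')-Ia, an aminoglycoside phosphotransferase. It is stored as a "Type 3" part, which in this toolkit denotes the coding-sequence position in a hierarchical assembly. The feature table shows no promoter, ribosome binding site or terminator annotated next to the KanR open reading frame. This fits its role as a bare coding sequence to be joined with separate regulatory parts during assembly. The Type IIS restriction sites and overhangs that would release the part are not annotated in the record, so their identity cannot be stated here. The insert is listed as synthetic and was introduced by Gibson cloning.

According to the stated purpose, the part is used in Golden Gate assembly and in homologous recombination. This suggests the kanamycin marker can be built into expression units on assembled plasmids or into cassettes for chromosomal integration or gene replacement, though the record gives no details of those designs.
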