Addgene plasmid #110591: pBTK229
Purpose: BTK Type 3 coding sequence for golden gate assembly and homologous recombination
Depositing lab: Jeffrey Barrick. Depositing organization: University of Texas at Austin. Publication: Genetic Engineering of Bee Gut Microbiome Bacteria with a Toolkit for Modular Assembly of Broad-Host-Range Plasmids. Leonard SP, Perutka J, Powell JE, Geng P, Richhart DD, Byrom M, Kar S, Davies BW, Ellington AD, Moran NA, Barrick JE. ACS Synth Biol. 2018 May 18;7(5):1279-1290. doi: 10.1021/acssynbio.7b00399. Epub 2018 Apr 13. PubMed 29608282.
Backbone
  Vector backbone: ColE1
  Vector type: Synthetic Biology
Growth in bacteria
  Bacterial resistance: Chloramphenicol, 12.5 μg/mL
  Growth temperature: 37°C
  Growth strain: DH5alpha
  Copy number: High Copy
Gene/Insert
  Gene/Insert name: Kanamycin resistance
  Species: Synthetic
  Cloning method: Gibson Cloning
Terms and licenses: Academic/Nonprofit Terms; Industry Terms
How to cite: pBTK229 was a gift from Jeffrey Barrick (Addgene plasmid # 110591 ; http://n2t.net/addgene:110591 ; RRID:Addgene_110591)
